>Addgene plasmid #55276 | mTagBFP2-Annexin-12 | depositor partial sequence | sequence record 85681 | insert sequence
ACGTCAGATCCGCTAGCGCTACCGGTCGCCACCATGGTGTCTAAGGGCGAAGAGCTGATTAAGGAGAACA
TGCACATGAAGCTGTACATGGAGGGCACCGTGGACAACCATCACTTCAAGTGCACATCCGAGGGCGAAGG
CAAGCCCTACGAGGGCACCCAGACCATGAGAATCAAGGTGGTCGAGGGCGGCCCTCTCCCCTTCGCCTTC
GACATCCTGGCTACTAGCTTCCTCTACGGCAGCAAGACCTTCATCAACCACACCCAGGGCATCCCCGACT
TCTTCAAGCAGTCCTTCCCTGAGGGCTTCACATGGGAGAGAGTCACCACATACGAAGACGGGGGCGTGCT
GACCGCTACCCAGGACACCAGCCTCCAGGACGGCTGCCTCATCTACAACGTCAAGATCAGAGGGGTGAAC
TTCACATCCAACGGCCCTGTGATGCAGAAGAAAACACTCGGCTGGGAGGCCTTCACCGAGACGCTGTACC
CCGCTGACGGCGGCCTGGAAGGCAGAAACGACATGGCCCTGAAGCTCGTGGGCGGGAGCCATCTGATCGC
AAACGCCAAGACCACATATAGATCCAAGAAACCCGCTAAGAACCTCAAGATGCCTGGCGTCTACTATGTG
GACTACAGACTGGAAAGAATCAAGGAGGCCAACAACGAGACCTACGTCGAGCAGCACGAGGTGGCAGTGG
CCAGATACTGCGACCTCCCTAGCAAACTGGGGCACAAGCTTAATTCCGGACTCAGATCTCGAGCTCAAGC
TTCGAATTCTATGGCCATGGCAACCAAAGGAGGTACTGTCAAAGCTGCTTCAGGATTCAATGCCATGGAA
GATGCCCAGACCCTGAGGAAGGCCATGAAAGGGCTCGGCACCGATGAAGACGCCATTATTAGCGTCCTTG
CCTACCGCAACACCGCCCAGCGCCAGGAGATCAGGACAGCCTACAAGAGCACCATCGGCAGGGACTTGAT
AGACGACCTGAAGTCAGAACTGAGTGGCAACTTCGAGCAGGTGATTGTGGGGATGATGACGCCCACGGTG
CTGTATGACGTGCAAGAGCTGCGAAGGGCCATGAAGGGAGCCGGCACTGATGAGGGCTGCCTAATTGAGA
TCCTGGCCTCCCGGACCCCTGAGGAGATCCGGCGCATAAGCCAAACCTACCAGCAGCAATATGGACGGAG
CCTTGAAGATGACATTCGCTCTGACACATCGTTCATGTTCCAGCGAGTGCTGGTGTCTCTGTCAGCTGGT
GGGAGGGATGAAGGAAATTATCTGGACGATGCTCTCGTGAGACAGGATGCCCAGGACCTGTATGAGGCTG
GAGAGAAGAAATGGGGGACAGATGAGGTGAAATTTCTAACTGTTCTCTGTTCCCGGAACCGAAATCACCT
GTTGCATGTGTTTGATGAATACAAAAGGATATCACAGAAGGATATTGAACAGAGTATTAAATCTGAAACA
TCTGGTAGCTTTGAAGATGCTCTGCTGGCTATAGTAAAGTGCATGAGGAACAAATCTGCATATTTTGCTG
AAAAGCTCTATAAATCGATGAAGGGCTTGGGCACCGATGATAACACCCTCATCAGAGTGATGGTTTCTCG
AGCAGAAATTGACATGTTGGATATCCGGGCACACTTCAAGAGACTCTATGGAAAGTCTCTGTACTCGTTC
ATCAAGGGTGACACATCTGGAGACTACAGGAAAGTACTGCTTGTTCTCTGTGGAGGAGATGATTAAGGAT
CCACCGGATCTAGATAACTGATCATAATCAGCCATACCACATT
