[The description below was written by a language model from this plasmid's Addgene catalogue record.]
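Description:
mTagBFP2-Annexin-12 is a mammalian expression plasmid that produces human annexin A4 (ANXA4) fused to the monomeric blue fluorescent protein mTagBFP2. It is built on an mTagBFP2 backbone of about 4.75 kb (excluding the insert), in which the fluorescent protein is encoded by the vector and sits at the N terminus of the fusion, so the annexin coding sequence follows it in frame. Expression is driven by the CMV promoter, a strong constitutive promoter in most mammalian cell lines. The 3′ sequencing primer listed for the insert anneals in an SV40 polyadenylation region, which suggests that an SV40 polyA signal terminates the transcript. The "12" in the name may refer to the length of the linker between the two proteins, but the record does not explain it, and the cloning method is listed as unknown.

The plasmid is maintained at high copy in E. coli under kanamycin selection. It also carries a neomycin resistance marker, so transfected mammalian cells can be selected with G418 to derive stable lines. No feature table is provided, so the origin of replication and the exact arrangement of the resistance cassette are not stated.

The depositor gives an excitation maximum of 399 nm and an emission maximum of 456 nm for the tag. The construct belongs to a set of fusions associated with the description of mTagBFP2 as an enhanced blue fluorescent protein with high chromophore chemical stability. It is suited to live-cell or fixed-cell imaging of annexin A4 localisation, a calcium-dependent phospholipid-binding protein, in the blue channel. That leaves the green and red channels free for other fluorescent markers in multicolour experiments.
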