Addgene plasmid #55276: mTagBFP2-Annexin-12
Depositing lab: Michael Davidson. Depositing organization: Florida State University, Tallahassee. Publication: An enhanced monomeric blue fluorescent protein with the high chemical stability of the chromophore. Subach OM, Cranfill PJ, Davidson MW, Verkhusha VV. PLoS One. 2011;6(12):e28674. Epub 2011 Dec 8. 10.1371/journal.pone.0028674 PubMed 22174863.
Backbone
  Vector backbone: mTagBFP2
  Backbone size w/o insert (bp): 4750
  Vector type: Mammalian Expression
  Selectable markers: Neomycin (select with G418)
Growth in bacteria
  Bacterial resistance: Kanamycin, 50 μg/mL
  Growth temperature: 37°C
  Growth strain: DH5alpha
  Copy number: High Copy
Gene/Insert
  Gene/Insert name: Annexin (A4) (alt name: NM_001153.3)
  Species: H. sapiens (human)
  Entrez Gene: ANXA4 (a.k.a. ANX4, HEL-S-274, P32.5, PAP-II, PIG28, PP4-X, ZAP36)
  Promoter: CMV
  Tag / fusion protein: mTagBFP2 (N terminal on backbone)
  Cloning method: Unknown
  Sequencing primers: 5′ CMV-F; 3′ SV40pA-R
Terms and licenses: Academic/Nonprofit Terms; Industry Terms
Depositor comments: . Excitation = 399; Emission = 456
How to cite: mTagBFP2-Annexin-12 was a gift from Michael Davidson (Addgene plasmid # 55276 ; http://n2t.net/addgene:55276 ; RRID:Addgene_55276)
