LOCUS       Exported 5667 bp ds-DNA circular SYN 12-MAY-2021
DEFINITION  synthetic circular DNA
ACCESSION   .
VERSION     .
KEYWORDS    mTagBFP2-Annexin-12
SOURCE      synthetic DNA construct
  ORGANISM  synthetic DNA construct
REFERENCE   1 (bases 1 to 5667)
  AUTHORS   Subach OM, Cranfill PJ, Davidson MW, Verkhusha VV
  TITLE     An enhanced monomeric blue fluorescent protein with the high
            chemical stability of the chromophore.
  JOURNAL   PLoS One. 2011;6(12):e28674. Epub 2011 Dec 8.
  PUBMED    22174863
REFERENCE   2 (bases 1 to 5667)
  AUTHORS   .
  TITLE     Direct Submission
  JOURNAL   Exported May 12, 2021 from SnapGene Server 1.1.58
            http://www.snapgene.com
FEATURES             Location/Qualifiers
     source          1..5667
                     /organism="synthetic DNA construct"
                     /mol_type="other DNA"
     enhancer        85..388
                     /label=CMV enhancer
                     /note="human cytomegalovirus immediate early enhancer"
     promoter        389..592
                     /label=CMV promoter
                     /note="human cytomegalovirus (CMV) immediate early
                     promoter"
     primer_bind     543..563
                     /label=CMV-F
                     /note="Human CMV immediate early promoter, forward primer"
     regulatory      631..640
                     /regulatory_class="other"
                     /note="vertebrate consensus sequence for strong initiation
                     of translation (Kozak, 1987)"
     CDS             637..1347
                     /codon_start=1
                     /product="enhanced monomeric blue fluorescent protein
                     (Subach et al., 2011)"
                     /label=mTagBFP2
                     /note="mammalian codon-optimized"
                     /translation="MVSKGEELIKENMHMKLYMEGTVDNHHFKCTSEGEGKPYEGTQTM
                     RIKVVEGGPLPFAFDILATSFLYGSKTFINHTQGIPDFFKQSFPEGFTWERVTTYEDGG
                     VLTATQDTSLQDGCLIYNVKIRGVNFTSNGPVMQKKTLGWEAFTETLYPADGGLEGRND
                     MALKLVGGSHLIANAKTTYRSKKPAKNLKMPGVYYVDYRLERIKEANNETYVEQHEVAV
                     ARYCDLPSKLGHKLN"
     polyA_signal    2479..2600
                     /label=SV40 poly(A) signal
                     /note="SV40 polyadenylation signal"
     primer_bind     complement(2516..2535)
                     /label=SV40pA-R
                     /note="SV40 polyA, reverse primer"
     primer_bind     2570..2589
                     /label=EBV-rev
                     /note="SV40 polyA terminator, reverse primer"
     rep_origin      complement(2607..3062)
                     /direction=LEFT
                     /label=f1 ori
                     /note="f1 bacteriophage origin of replication; arrow
                     indicates direction of (+) strand synthesis"
     primer_bind     complement(2744..2765)
                     /label=F1ori-F
                     /note="F1 origin, forward primer"
     primer_bind     2956..2975
                     /label=F1ori-R
                     /note="F1 origin, reverse primer"
     promoter        3089..3193
                     /gene="bla"
                     /label=AmpR promoter
     promoter        3195..3552
                     /label=SV40 promoter
                     /note="SV40 enhancer and early promoter"
     primer_bind     complement(3218..3238)
                     /label=pBABE 3'
                     /note="SV40 enhancer, reverse primer for pBABE vectors"
     rep_origin      3403..3538
                     /label=SV40 ori
                     /note="SV40 origin of replication"
     primer_bind     3465..3484
                     /label=SV40pro-F
                     /note="SV40 promoter/origin, forward primer"
     CDS             3587..4381
                     /codon_start=1
                     /gene="aph(3')-II (or nptII)"
                     /product="aminoglycoside phosphotransferase from Tn5"
                     /label=NeoR/KanR
                     /note="confers resistance to neomycin, kanamycin, and G418
                     (Geneticin(R))"
                     /translation="MIEQDGLHAGSPAAWVERLFGYDWAQQTIGCSDAAVFRLSAQGRP
                     VLFVKTDLSGALNELQDEAARLSWLATTGVPCAAVLDVVTEAGRDWLLLGEVPGQDLLS
                     SHLAPAEKVSIMADAMRRLHTLDPATCPFDHQAKHRIERARTRMEAGLVDQDDLDEEHQ
                     GLAPAELFARLKASMPDGEDLVVTHGDACLPNIMVENGRFSGFIDCGRLGVADRYQDIA
                     LATRDIAEELGGEWADRFLVLYGIAAPDSQRIAFYRLLDEFF"
     primer_bind     complement(3641..3660)
                     /label=Neo-R
                     /note="Neomycin resistance gene, reverse primer"
     primer_bind     4251..4270
                     /label=Neo-F
                     /note="Neomycin resistance gene, forward primer"
     primer_bind     complement(4569..4588)
                     /label=TK-pA-R
                     /note="Thymidine kinase polyA, reverse primer"
     polyA_signal    4613..4660
                     /label=HSV TK poly(A) signal
                     /note="herpes simplex virus thymidine kinase
                     polyadenylation signal (Cole and Stacy, 1985)"
     rep_origin      4989..5577
                     /direction=RIGHT
                     /label=ori
                     /note="high-copy-number ColE1/pMB1/pBR322/pUC origin of
                     replication"
     primer_bind     5478..5497
                     /label=pBR322ori-F
                     /note="pBR322 origin, forward primer"
ORIGIN
        1 gataaccgta ttaccgccat gcattagtta ttaatagtaa tcaattacgg ggtcattagt
       61 tcatagccca tatatggagt tccgcgttac ataacttacg gtaaatggcc cgcctggctg
      121 accgcccaac gacccccgcc cattgacgtc aataatgacg tatgttccca tagtaacgcc
      181 aatagggact ttccattgac gtcaatgggt ggagtattta cggtaaactg cccacttggc
      241 agtacatcaa gtgtatcata tgccaagtac gccccctatt gacgtcaatg acggtaaatg
      301 gcccgcctgg cattatgccc agtacatgac cttatgggac tttcctactt ggcagtacat
      361 ctacgtatta gtcatcgcta ttaccatggt gatgcggttt tggcagtaca tcaatgggcg
      421 tggatagcgg tttgactcac ggggatttcc aagtctccac cccattgacg tcaatgggag
      481 tttgttttgg caccaaaatc aacgggactt tccaaaatgt cgtaacaact ccgccccatt
      541 gacgcaaatg ggcggtaggc gtgtacggtg ggaggtctat ataagcagag ctggtttagt
      601 gaaccgtcag atccgctagc gctaccggtc gccaccatgg tgtctaaggg cgaagagctg
      661 attaaggaga acatgcacat gaagctgtac atggagggca ccgtggacaa ccatcacttc
      721 aagtgcacat ccgagggcga aggcaagccc tacgagggca cccagaccat gagaatcaag
      781 gtggtcgagg gcggccctct ccccttcgcc ttcgacatcc tggctactag cttcctctac
      841 ggcagcaaga ccttcatcaa ccacacccag ggcatccccg acttcttcaa gcagtccttc
      901 cctgagggct tcacatggga gagagtcacc acatacgaag acgggggcgt gctgaccgct
      961 acccaggaca ccagcctcca ggacggctgc ctcatctaca acgtcaagat cagaggggtg
     1021 aacttcacat ccaacggccc tgtgatgcag aagaaaacac tcggctggga ggccttcacc
     1081 gagacgctgt accccgctga cggcggcctg gaaggcagaa acgacatggc cctgaagctc
     1141 gtgggcggga gccatctgat cgcaaacgcc aagaccacat atagatccaa gaaacccgct
     1201 aagaacctca agatgcctgg cgtctactat gtggactaca gactggaaag aatcaaggag
     1261 gccaacaacg agacctacgt cgagcagcac gaggtggcag tggccagata ctgcgacctc
     1321 cctagcaaac tggggcacaa gcttaattcc ggactcagat ctcgagctca agcttcgaat
     1381 tctatggcca tggcaaccaa aggaggtact gtcaaagctg cttcaggatt caatgccatg
     1441 gaagatgccc agaccctgag gaaggccatg aaagggctcg gcaccgatga agacgccatt
     1501 attagcgtcc ttgcctaccg caacaccgcc cagcgccagg agatcaggac agcctacaag
     1561 agcaccatcg gcagggactt gatagacgac ctgaagtcag aactgagtgg caacttcgag
     1621 caggtgattg tggggatgat gacgcccacg gtgctgtatg acgtgcaaga gctgcgaagg
     1681 gccatgaagg gagccggcac tgatgagggc tgcctaattg agatcctggc ctcccggacc
     1741 cctgaggaga tccggcgcat aagccaaacc taccagcagc aatatggacg gagccttgaa
     1801 gatgacattc gctctgacac atcgttcatg ttccagcgag tgctggtgtc tctgtcagct
     1861 ggtgggaggg atgaaggaaa ttatctggac gatgctctcg tgagacagga tgcccaggac
     1921 ctgtatgagg ctggagagaa gaaatggggg acagatgagg tgaaatttct aactgttctc
     1981 tgttcccgga accgaaatca cctgttgcat gtgtttgatg aatacaaaag gatatcacag
     2041 aaggatattg aacagagtat taaatctgaa acatctggta gctttgaaga tgctctgctg
     2101 gctatagtaa agtgcatgag gaacaaatct gcatattttg ctgaaaagct ctataaatcg
     2161 atgaagggct tgggcaccga tgataacacc ctcatcagag tgatggtttc tcgagcagaa
     2221 attgacatgt tggatatccg ggcacacttc aagagactct atggaaagtc tctgtactcg
     2281 ttcatcaagg gtgacacatc tggagactac aggaaagtac tgcttgttct ctgtggagga
     2341 gatgattaag gatccaccgg atctagataa ctgatcataa tcagccatac cacatttgta
     2401 gaggttttac ttgctttaaa aaacctccca cacctccccc tgaacctgaa acataaaatg
     2461 aatgcaattg ttgttgttaa cttgtttatt gcagcttata atggttacaa ataaagcaat
     2521 agcatcacaa atttcacaaa taaagcattt ttttcactgc attctagttg tggtttgtcc
     2581 aaactcatca atgtatctta acgcgtaaat tgtaagcgtt aatattttgt taaaattcgc
     2641 gttaaatttt tgttaaatca gctcattttt taaccaatag gccgaaatcg gcaaaatccc
     2701 ttataaatca aaagaataga ccgagatagg gttgagtgtt gttccagttt ggaacaagag
     2761 tccactatta aagaacgtgg actccaacgt caaaggnnnn nnnnnnnnnn nnnnnnnnnn
     2821 nnnnnnnnnn nnnnnnnnnn nnnnntnnnn nnnnnnnnnn nnnnnnnnnn nnnnnnnnnn
     2881 nnnnnnnnnn nnnnnnnnnn nnnnnnnnnn nnnnnnnnnn nnnnnnnnnn nnnnnnngnn
     2941 nnnnnnnnnn nnnnnnnnnn nnnnnnnnnn nnnnnnnnnn nnnnnnnnnn nnnnnnnnnn
     3001 nnnnnnnnnn nnnnnnnnnn nnnnnnnnnn nnnnnnnnnn nnnnnnnnnn nnnnnnnnnn
     3061 nncaggtggc acttttcggg gaaatgtgcg cggaacccct atttgtttat ttttctaaat
     3121 acattcaaat atgtatccgc tcatgagaca ataaccctga taaatgcttc aataatattg
     3181 aaaaaggaag agtcctgagg cggaaagaac cagctgtgga atgtgtgtca gttagggtgt
     3241 ggaaagtccc caggctcccc agcaggcaga agtatgcaaa gcatgcatct caattagtca
     3301 gcaaccaggt gtggaaagtc cccaggctcc ccagcaggca gaagtatgca aagcatgcat
     3361 ctcaattagt cagcaaccat agtcccgccc ctaactccgc ccatcccgcc cctaactccg
     3421 cccagttccg cccattctcc gccccatggc tgactaattt tttttattta tgcagaggcc
     3481 gaggccgcct cggcctctga gctattccag aagtagtgag gaggcttttt tggaggccta
     3541 ggcttttgca aagatcgatc aagagacagg atgaggatcg tttcgcatga ttgaacaaga
     3601 tggattgcac gcaggttctc cggccgcttg ggtggagagg ctattcggct atgactgggc
     3661 acaacagaca atcggctgct ctgatgccgc cgtgttccgg ctgtcagcgc aggggcgccc
     3721 ggttcttttt gtcaagaccg acctgtccgg tgccctgaat gaactgcaag acgaggcagc
     3781 gcggctatcg tggctggcca cgacgggcgt tccttgcgca gctgtgctcg acgttgtcac
     3841 tgaagcggga agggactggc tgctattggg cgaagtgccg gggcaggatc tcctgtcatc
     3901 tcaccttgct cctgccgaga aagtatccat catggctgat gcaatgcggc ggctgcatac
     3961 gcttgatccg gctacctgcc cattcgacca ccaagcgaaa catcgcatcg agcgagcacg
     4021 tactcggatg gaagccggtc ttgtcgatca ggatgatctg gacgaagagc atcaggggct
     4081 cgcgccagcc gaactgttcg ccaggctcaa ggcgagcatg cccgacggcg aggatctcgt
     4141 cgtgacccat ggcgatgcct gcttgccgaa tatcatggtg gaaaatggcc gcttttctgg
     4201 attcatcgac tgtggccggc tgggtgtggc ggaccgctat caggacatag cgttggctac
     4261 ccgtgatatt gctgaagagc ttggcggcga atgggctgac cgcttcctcg tgctttacgg
     4321 tatcgccgct cccgattcgc agcgcatcgc cttctatcgc cttcttgacg agttcttctg
     4381 agcgggactc tggggttcga aatgaccgac caagcgacgc ccaacctgcc atcacgagat
     4441 ttcgattcca ccgccgcctt ctatgaaagg ttgggcttcg gaatcgtttt ccgggacgcc
     4501 ggctggatga tcctccagcg cggggatctc atgctggagt tcttcgccca ccctaggggg
     4561 aggctaactg aaacacggaa ggagacaata ccggaaggaa cccgcgctat gacggcaata
     4621 aaaagacaga ataaaacgca cggtgttggg tcgtttgttc ataaacgcgg ggttcggtcc
     4681 cagggctggc actctgtcga taccccaccg agaccccatt ggggccaata cgcccgcgtt
     4741 tcttcctttt ccccacccca ccccccaagt tcgggtgaag gcccagggct cgcagccaac
     4801 gtcggggcgg caggccctgc catagcctca ggttactcat atatacttta gattgattta
     4861 aaacttcatt tttaatttaa aaggatctag gtgaagatcc tttttgataa tctcatgacc
     4921 aaaatccctt aacgtgagtt ttcgttccac tgagcgtcag accccgtaga aaagatcaaa
     4981 ggatcttctt gagatccttt ttttctgcgc gtaatctgct gcttgcaaac aaaaaaacca
     5041 ccgctaccag cggtggtttg tttgccggat caagagctac caactctttt tccgaaggta
     5101 actggcttca gcagagcgca gataccaaat actgttcttc tagtgtagcc gtagttaggc
     5161 caccacttca agaactctgt agcaccgcct acatacctcg ctctgctaat cctgttacca
     5221 gtggctgctg ccagtggcga taagtcgtgt cttaccgggt tggactcaag acgatagtta
     5281 ccggataagg cgcagcggtc gggctgaacg gggggttcgt gcacacagcc cagcttggag
     5341 cgaacgacct acaccgaact gagataccta cagcgtgagc tatgagaaag cgccacgctt
     5401 cccgaaggga gaaaggcgga caggtatccg gtaagcggca gggtcggaac aggagagcgc
     5461 acgagggagc ttccaggggg aaacgcctgg tatctttata gtcctgtcgg gtttcgccac
     5521 ctctgacttg agcgtcgatt tttgtgatgc tcgtcagggg ggcggagcct atggaaaaac
     5581 gccagcaacg cggccttttt acggttcctg gccttttgct ggccttttgc tcacatgttc
     5641 tttcctgcgt tatcccctga ttctgtg
//
